>Addgene plasmid #227428 | pJL31 | addgene full sequence | sequence record 455967 | Addgene NGS Result
TGATGATGGAGCTGATCCCGGAGCTGTACGAGACCTCGGAGGAGCAGATGACCATCCTGACCCGCCTGGG
CAAGCAGAAGACCACCTCGTCGTCGAACAAGACCAAGTACATCGACGAGAAGCTGCTGACCGAGGAGATC
TACAACCCGGTGGTGGCCAAGTCGGTGCGCCAGGCCATCAAGATCGTGAACGCCGCCATCAAGGAGTACG
GCGACTTCGACAACATCGTGATCGAGATGGCCCGCGAGACCAACGAGGACGACGAGAAGAAGGCCATCCA
GAAGATCCAGAAGGCCAACAAGGACGAGAAGGACGCCGCCATGCTGAAGGCCGCCAACCAGTACAACGGC
AAGGCCGAGCTGCCGCACTCGGTGTTCCACGGCCACAAGCAGCTGGCCACCAAGATCCGCCTGTGGCACC
AGCAGGGCGAGCGCTGCCTGTACACCGGCAAGACCATCTCGATCCACGACCTGATCAACAACTCGAACCA
GTTCGAGGTGGACGCCATCCTGCCGCTGTCGATCACCTTCGACGACTCGCTGGCCAACAAGGTGCTGGTG
TACGCCACCGCCAACCAGGAGAAGGGCCAGCGCACCCCGTACCAGGCCCTGGACTCGATGGACGACGCCT
GGTCGTTCCGCGAGCTGAAGGCCTTCGTGCGCGAGTCGAAGACCCTGTCGAACAAGAAGAAGGAGTACCT
GCTGACCGAGGAGGACATCTCGAAGTTCGACGTGCGCAAGAAGTTCATCGAGCGCAACCTGGTGGACACC
CGCTACGCCTCGCGCGTGGTGCTGAACGCCCTGCAGGAGCACTTCCGCGCCCACAAGATCGACACCAAGG
TGTCGGTGGTGCGCGGCCAGTTCACCTCGCAGCTGCGCCGCCACTGGGGCATCGAGAAGACCCGCGACAC
CTACCACCACCACGCCGTGGACGCCCTGATCATCGCCGCCTCGTCGCAGCTGAACCTGTGGAAGAAGCAG
AAGAACACCCTGGTGTCGTACTCGGAGGACCAGCTGCTGGACATCGAGACCGGCGAGCTGATCTCGGACG
ACGAGTACAAGGAGTCGGTGTTCAAGGCCCCGTACCAGCACTTCGTGGACACCCTGAAGTCGAAGGAGTT
CGAGGACTCGATCCTGTTCTCGTACCAGGTGGACTCGAAGTTCAACCGCAAGATCTCGGACGCCACCATC
TACGCCACCCGCCAGGCCAAGGTGGGCAAGGACAAGGCCGACGAGACCTACGTGCTGGGCAAGATCAAGG
ACATCTACACCCAGGACGGCTACGACGCCTTCATGAAGATCTACAAGAAGGACAAGTCGAAGTTCCTGAT
GTACCGCCACGACCCGCAGACCTTCGAGAAGGTGATCGAGCCGATCCTGGAGAACTACCCGAACAAGCAG
ATCAACGACAAGGGCAAGGAGGTGCCGTGCAACCCGTTCCTGAAGTACAAGGAGGAGCACGGCTACATCC
GCAAGTACTCGAAGAAGGGCAACGGCCCGGAGATCAAGTCGCTGAAGTACTACGACTCGAAGCTGGGCAA
CCACATCGACATCACCCCGAAGGACTCGAACAACAAGGTGGTGCTGCAGTCGGTGTCGCCGTGGCGCGCC
GACGTGTACTTCAACAAGACCACCGGCAAGTACGAGATCCTGGGCCTGAAGTACGCCGACCTGCAGTTCG
ACAAGGGCACCGGCACCTACAAGATCTCGCAGGAGAAGTACAACGACATCAAGAAGAAGGAGGGCGTGGA
CTCGGACTCGGAGTTCAAGTTCACCCTGTACAAGAACGACCTGCTGCTGGTGAAGGACACCGAGACCAAG
GAGCAGCAGCTGTTCCGCTTCCTGTCGCGCACCATGCCGAAGCAGAAGCACTACGTGGAGCTGAAGCCGT
ACGACAAGCAGAAGTTCGAGGGCGGCGAGGCCCTGATCAAGGTGCTGGGCAACGTGGCCAACTCGGGCCA
GTGCAAGAAGGGCCTGGGCAAGTCGAACATCTCGATCTACAAGGTGCGCACCGACGTGCTGGGCAACCAG
CACATCATCAAGAACGAGGGCGACAAGCCGAAGCTGGACTTCTAAATACTCTGGCCATTTTTCTTTACCG
CCTTTGAGTGAGCTGATACCGCTCGCCGCAGCCGAACGACCGAGCGCAACGCGTGCGGCCGCTGATTAGC
TAAGCAGAAGGCCATCCTGACGGATGGCCTTTTTCTAGAAAAAAAAAAAGCGCCGCAACTGCGGCGCTTT
TTTTTTTTTAATTAAGTGATAGATTGCGATGCGTGTGCTCGGTTGATATAATCTGTCAGATCAGGAGGAC
TTCGCATGTCGCGGTTGGATAAGTCCAAGGTCATCAACTCGGCGCTGGAGCTGCTGAACGAGGTCGGTAT
CGAGGGACTGACCACGCGCAAGTTGGCCCAAAAGCTCGGCGTGGAACAACCGACCCTCTACTGGCACGTG
AAGAACAAGCGCGCGCTGCTGGATGCGTTGGCCATCGAGATGCTGGATCGCCATCACACGCACTTTTGCC
CCCTGGAGGGCGAGAGCTGGCAGGATTTTCTGCGGAACAACGCGAAGTCGTTCCGGTGCGCCCTCCTGAG
CCATCGGGATGGCGCCAAAGTCCACTTGGGCACCCGCCCGACCGAGAAGCAATACGAGACCCTGGAGAAC
CAGCTGGCCTTCCTCTGTCAACAGGGTTTTTCGTTGGAGAACGCCCTGTATGCCCTGTCCGCCGTGGGAC
ACTTCACCTTGGGCTGCGTGTTGGAGGATCAGGAACATCAGGTGGCGAAAGAGGAACGGGAGACCCCCAC
GACGGATTCGATGCCCCCGTTGTTGCGCCAGGCGATCGAACTGTTTGACCACCAGGGCGCCGAACCCGCC
TTTTTGTTCGGGCTGGAGCTGATCATCTGCGGGCTGGAAAAGCAACTGAAGTGCGAAAGCGGTTCGTGAT
AACGCCGAAAACCCCGCTTCGGCGGGGTTTTGCCGCGGTCTGCGTTGTCGGGAAGATTTAAAATAAAAAA
GGGGACCTCTAGGGTCCCCAATTAAATAGTTTATAAAGCTTTTACTTGTACAGCTCGTCCATGCCGTCGG
TGGAGTTGCGGGCCACGGCGATCTCGTAAACGGTCACCTTGTTGTAGTCCTTGTCGTGGTTCAGGATCTC
GATGCGGTGGTCCACAAAGTGATAGTCGGGCAGCTTCACCGCCTTCTTGGCCCTGTAGATGGTCTTGAAG
TCAACGCGGTGGTGGCCGCCGCCCTCCAGCAGCAGCTTCATCTTGACGTCGCCCTTCAGCACGCCGTCGC
GCACGTACATCCTCTCGGTGGAGGCGTCCCAGCCGGTGGTCTCCTTCTGCATCACGGGGCCGTTGGGGGG
GAAGTTCTCGCCCTTGAGGTGTATCTCGTAGATGAAGGAGTCCTCCTCCATGGAGATGTCGGACTTCACC
TTCACGATGCCCTTGTCCTCGAAGGTCATGGTGCGCTCCCAAGAGTAGCCCTCGGGGAAGGACTGCTTGA
AGTAGTTGGGGATGTCGTCGGGGTACTTGGTGAAGGCCCTGTTGCCGTAACTGAACGCGGTGGTCAGAAT
GTCGTAGGAGAAGGGCAGGGGGGCTCCCTCCTTCACCTCCAGGTTGATGGTGTTGGTGCCGTCGTAGGGC
TTGCCCTCGCCCTCGCCCTCGATCACGAAGGCGTGGCCATTCACGTTGCCCTCCATCTTCAGCTTGATCT
TCATGTCGGGCTTGATTACGCCCATTGTGGTCTCCTCGCCCTTGCTCACCATACCGGTGCCTCCTTAATT
AAGCATGCGGATCGTGCTCATTTCGGGCGGCGAATCTCTCGGCGTCGAAATGATGTATGCCGTGCTGGTC
GTACACACGGGTACTCCCAGAGCCTACTCGACCGAGCACACGCAGGACAAACTCGCCCACCCCGGGTGGG
TTCTCCCGCTCGTCAGAGACCCTTCTCACACCGGGCCTGTGCGTGCGAACGCACAGATCAACGCCGGGAT
GGCGTAGAGCTCACTGCGCAGCACCGTGGGGATGCGGCCGATCATCACGTCGCGGATCGTGCCGCCTCCC
ACGGCCGTGACGGTGCCGACGATCCAATATTTCTAGAGTTTAAACAGTATTAAACGCGAATTCTATAAAC
ACTAGTATTAAAAAAAAAAGCCCCGCGATTGCGGGGCTTTTTTTTTTCGACGGCGAGGGTTCCGACCGCT
GCAACTCCCGGTGCAACCTTGTCCCGGTCTATTCTCTTCACTGCACCAGCTCCAATCTGGTGTGAATGCC
CCTCGTCTGTTCGCGCAGGCGGGGGGCTCTATTCGTTTGTCAGCATCGAAAGTAGCCAGATCAGGGATGC
GTTGCAACCGCGTATGCCCAGGTCAGAAGAGTCGCACAAGAGTTGCAGACCCCTGGAAAGAAAAATGGCC
AGAGGGCGAAAACACCCTCTGACCAGCGGAGCGGGCGACGGGAATCGAACCCGCGTAGCTAGTTTGGAAG
AATGGGTGTCTGCCGACCACATATATGGGCCGGTCAAGATAGGTTTTTACCCCCTCTCGGCTGCATCCTC
TAAGTGGAAAGAAATTGCAGGTCGTAGAAGCGCGTTGAAGCCTGAGAGTTGCACAGGAGTTGCAACCCGG
TAGCCTTGTTCACGACGAGAGGAGACCTAGTTGGCACGTCGCGGATGGGGATCGCTGAAGACTCAGCGCA
GCGGGAGGATCCAAGCCTCATACGTCAACCCGCAGGACGGTGTGAGGTACTACGCGCTGCAGACCTACGA
CAACAAGATGGACGCCGAAGCCTGGCTCGCGGGCGAGAAGCGGCTCATCGAGATGGAGACCTGGACCCCT
CCACAGGACCGGGCGAAGAAGGCAGCCGCCAGCGCCATCACGCTGGAGGAGTACACCCGGAAGTGGCTCG
TGGAGCGCGACCTCGCAGACGGCACCAGGGATCTGTACAGCGGGCACGCGGAGCGCCGCATCTACCCGGT
GCTAGGTGAAGTGGCGGTCACAGAGATGACGCCAGCTCTGGTGCGTGCGTGGTGGGCCGGGATGGGTAGG
AAGCACCCGACTGCCCGCCGGCATGCCTACAACGTCCTCCGGGCGGTGATGAACACAGCGGTCGAGGACA
AGCTGATCGCAGAGAACCCGTGCCGGATCGAGCAGAAGGCAGCCGATGAGCGCGACGTAGAGGCGCTGAC
GCCTGAGGAGCTGGACATCGTCGCCGCTGAGATCTTCGTGCACTACCGGATCGCGGCATACATCCTGGCG
TGGACGAGCCTCCGGTTCGGAGAGCTGATCGAGCTTCGCCGCAAGGACATCGTGGACGACGGCATGACGA
TGAAGCTCCGGGTGCGCCGTGGCGCTTCCCGCGTGGGGAACAAGATCGTCGTTGGCAACGCCAAGACCGT
CCGGTCGAAGCGTCCTGTGACGGTTCCGCCTCACGTCGCGGAGATGATCCGAGCGCACATGAAGGACCGT
ACGAAGATGAACAAGGGCCCCGAGGCATTCCTGGTGACCACGACGCAGGGCAACCGGCTGTCGAAGTCCG
CGTTCACCAAGTCGCTGAAGCGTGGCTACGCCAAGATCGGTCGGCCGGAACTCCGCATCCACGACCTCCG
CGCTGTCGGCGCTACGTTCGCCGCTCAGGCAGGTGCGACGACCAAGGAGCTGATGGCCCGCCTCGGTCAC
ACGACTCCTAGGATGGCGATGAAGTACCAGATGGCGTCTGAGGCCCGCGACGAGGCTATCGCTGAGGCGA
TGTCCAAGCTGGCCAAGACCTCCTGAAACGCAAAAAGCCCCCCTCCCAAGGACACTGAGTCCTAAAGAGG
GGGGTTTCTTGTCAGTACGCGAAGAACCACGCCTGGCCGCGAGCGCCAGCACCGCCGCTCTGTGCGGAGA
CCTGGGCACCAGCCCCGCCGCCGCCAGGAGCATTGCCGTTCCCGCCAGCTAGCCACCTGACGTCGGGGGG
GGGGGAAAGCCACGTTGTGTCTCAAAATCTCTGATGTTACATTGCACAAGATAAAAATATATCATCATGA
ACAATAAAACTGTCTGCTTACATAAACAGTAATACAAGGGGTGTTATGAGCCATATTCAACGGGAAACGT
CTTGCTCGAGGCCGCGATTAAATTCCAACATGGATGCTGATTTATATGGGTATAAATGGGCTCGCGATAA
TGTCGGGCAATCAGGTGCGACAATCTATCGCTTGTATGGGAAGCCCCATGCGCCAGAGTTGTTTCTGAAA
CATGGCAAAGGTAGCGTTGCCAATGATGTTACAGATGAGATGGTCAGACTAAACTGGCTGACGGAATTTA
TGCCTCTTCCGACCATCAAGCATTTTATCCGTACTCCTGATGATGCATGGTTACTCACCACTGCGATCCC
CGGGAAAACAGCATTCCAGGTATTAGAAGAATATCCTGATTCAGGTGAAAATATTGTTGATGCGCTGGCA
GTGTTCCTGCGCCGGTTGCATTCGATTCCTGTTTGTAATTGTCCTTTTAACAGCGATCGCGTATTTCGCC
TCGCTCAGGCGCAATCACGAATGAATAACGGTTTGGTTGATGCGAGTGATTTTGATGACGAGCGTAATGG
CTGGCCTGTTGAACAAGTCTGGAAAGAAATGCATAATCTTTTGCCATTCTCACCGGATTCAGTCGTCACT
CATGGTGATTTCTCACTTGATAACCTTATTTTTGACGAGGGGAAATTAATAGGTTGTATTGATGTTGGAC
GAGTCGGAATCGCAGACCGATACCAGGATCTTGCCATCCTATGGAACTGCCTCGGTGAGTTTTCTCCTTC
ATTACAGAAACGGCTTTTTCAAAAATATGGTATTGATAATCCTGATATGAATAAATTGCAGTTTCATTTG
ATGCTCGATGAGTTTTTCTAATCAGAATTGGTTAATTGGTTGTAACACTGGCAGAGCATTACGCTGACTT
GACGGGACGGCGGCTTTGTTGAATAAATCGAACTTTTGCTGAGTTGAAGGATCAGATCACGCATCTTCCC
GACAACGCAGACCGTTCCGTGGCAAAGCAAAAGTTCAAAATCACCAACTGGTCCACCTACAACAAAGCTC
TCACCAACCGTGGCTCCCTCACGATATCAATAAACGAAAGGCTCAGTCGAAAGACTGGGCCTTTCGTTTA
TCTGTTGTTTGAAAAAAAAAAGCGCCGCAACTGCGGCGCTTTTTTTTTTGAATTCTCTGACCAGGGAAAA
TAGCCCTCTGACCTGGGGATTTGCGATCCCTATCAGTGATAGATATAATCTGGGAGGAGACGATTAATGC
GTCTCGGTTTTTGTACTCGAAAGAAGCTACAAAGATAAGGCTTCATGCCGAAATCAACACCCTGTCATTT
TATGGCAGGGTGTTTTTTTTTTGTCGACTTGGGGACCCTAGAGGTCCCCTTTTTTATTTTTTTGGATGAA
GAGCATTATCAATGGCTCTTCACAGGAAGCTTAAAAAAAAAAGCCCCGCGATTGCGGGGCTTTTTTTTTT
TAATACGGTTATCCACAGAATCAGGGGATAACGCAGGAAAGAACATGTGAGCAAAAGGCCAGCAAAAGGC
CAGGAACCGTAAAAAGGCCGCGTTGCTGGCGTTTTTCCATAGGCTCCGCCCCCCTGACGAGCATCACAAA
AATCGACGCTCAAGTCAGAGGTGGCGAAACCCGACAGGACTATAAAGATACCAGGCGTTTCCCCCTGGAA
GCTCCCTCGTGCGCTCTCCTGTTCCGACCCTGCCGCTTACCGGATACCTGTCCGCCTTTCTCCCCTCGGG
AAGCGTGGCGCTTTCTCATAGCTCACGCTGTAGGTATCTCAGTTCGGTGTAGGTCGTTCGCTCCAAGCTG
GGCTGTGTGCACGAACCCCCCGTTCAGCCCGACCGCTGCGCCTTATCCGGTAACTATCGTCTTGAGTCCA
ACCCGGTAAGACACGACTTATCGCCACTGGCAGCAGCCACTGGTAACAGGATTAGCAGAGCGAGGTATGT
AGGCGGTGCTACAGAGTTCTTGAAGTGGTGGCCTAACTACGGCTACACTAGAAGGACAGTATTTGGTATC
TGCGCTCTGCTGAAGCCAGTTACCTTCGGAAAAAGAGTTGGTAGCTCTTGATCCGGCAAACAAACCACCG
CTGGTAGCGGTGGTTTTTTTGTTTGCAAGCAGCAGATTACGCGCAGAAAAAAAGGATCTCAAGAAGATCC
TTTGATCTTTTCTACGGGGTCTGACGCTCATGGAACAATAAACGAAAGGCTCAGTCGAAAGACTGGGCCT
TTCGTTTATCTGTTGTTTGAAAAAAAAAAGCCCCGCGATTGCGGGGCTTTTTTTTTTCATATGTCTGACC
AGGGAAAATAGCCCTCTGACCTGGGGATTTGACTTCCCTATCAGTGATAGAGATAATCTGGGAGTCCCTA
TCAGTGATAGAGAAGGCGCTATCGATATGTCGGACCTGGTGCTGGGCCTGGCCATCGGCATCGGCTCGGT
GGGCGTGGGCATCCTGAACAAGGTGACCGGCGAGATCATCCACAAGAACTCGCGCATCTTCCCGGCCGCC
CAGGCCGAGAACAACCTGGTGCGCCGCACCAACCGCCAGGGCCGCCGCCTGGCCCGCCGCAAGAAGCACC
GCCGCGTGCGCCTGAACCGCCTGTTCGAGGAGTCGGGCCTGATCACCGACTTCACCAAGATCTCGATCAA
CCTGAACCCGTACCAGCTGCGCGTGAAGGGCCTGACCGACGAGCTGTCGAACGAGGAGCTGTTCATCGCC
CTGAAGAACATGGTGAAGCACCGCGGCATCTCGTACCTGGACGACGCCTCGGACGACGGCAACTCGTCGG
TGGGCGACTACGCCCAGATCGTGAAGGAGAACTCGAAGCAGCTGGAGACCAAGACCCCGGGCCAGATCCA
GCTGGAGCGCTACCAGACCTACGGCCAGCTGCGCGGCGACTTCACCGTGGAGAAGGACGGCAAGAAGCAC
CGCCTGATCAACGTGTTCCCGACCTCGGCCTACCGCTCGGAGGCCCTGCGCATCCTGCAGACCCAGCAGG
AGTTCAACCCGCAGATCACCGACGAGTTCATCAACCGCTACCTGGAGATCCTGACCGGCAAGCGCAAGTA
CTACCACGGCCCGGGCAACGAGAAGTCGCGCACCGACTACGGCCGCTACCGCACCTCGGGCGAGACCCTG
GACAACATCTTCGGCATCCTGATCGGCAAGTGCACCTTCTACCCGGACGAGTTCCGCGCCGCCAAGGCCT
CGTACACCGCCCAGGAGTTCAACCTGCTGAACGACCTGAACAACCTGACCGTGCCGACCGAGACCAAGAA
GCTGTCGAAGGAGCAGAAGAACCAGATCATCAACTACGTGAAGAACGAGAAGGCCATGGGCCCGGCCAAG
CTGTTCAAGTACATCGCCAAGCTGCTGTCGTGCGACGTGGCCGACATCAAGGGCTACCGCATCGACAAGT
CGGGCAAGGCCGAGATCCACACCTTCGAGGCCTACCGCAAGATGAAGACCCTGGAGACCCTGGACATCGA
GCAGATGGACCGCGAGACCCTGGACAAGCTGGCCTACGTGCTGACCCTGAACACCGAGCGCGAGGGCATC
CAGGAGGCCCTGGAGCACGAGTTCGCCGACGGCTCGTTCTCGCAGAAGCAGGTGGACGAGCTGGTGCAGT
TCCGCAAGGCCAACTCGTCGATCTTCGGCAAGGGCTGGCACAACTTCTCGGTGAAGC
Features (pLannotate 1.2.2; 16 found; start..end, strand, type, name):
   2176..2203    +  terminator     rrnB T2 terminator: transcription terminator T2 from the E. coli rrnB gene
   2316..2936    +  CDS            tetR: TETR2_ECOLX - Experimental evidence at protein level: Swiss-Prot protein existence level 1. TetR is the repressor of the tetracycline resistance element; its N-terminal region forms a helix-turn-helix structure and binds DNA. Binding of tetracycline to TetR reduces the repressor affinity for the tetracycline resistance gene (tetA) promoter operator sites. From Escherichia coli.
   3052..3762    -  CDS            mWasabi: green variant of teal fluorescent protein mTFP1 (Ai et al., 2008)
   3979..4083    -  CDS            Y4104_STRCO (fragment): Protein inferred from homology: Swiss-Prot protein existence level 3. From Streptomyces coelicolor (strain ATCC BAA-471 / A3(2) / M145).
   4651..5763    +  CDS            33: VINT_BPML5 - Also known as int. Protein inferred from homology: Swiss-Prot protein existence level 3. Integrase is necessary for integration of the phage into the host genome by site-specific recombination. From Mycobacterium phage L5 (Mycobacteriophage L5).
   5825..5929    -  CDS            32 (fragment): VG32_BPML5 - Protein predicted: Swiss-Prot protein existence level 4. From Mycobacterium phage L5 (Mycobacteriophage L5).
   6066..6881    +  CDS            KanR: aminoglycoside phosphotransferase; aph(3')-Ia; confers resistance to kanamycin in bacteria or G418 (Geneticin®) in eukaryotes
   7022..7093    +  CDS            TRA2_ECOLX (fragment): Protein predicted: Swiss-Prot protein existence level 4. Required for transposition of transposon Tn903. From Escherichia coli.
   7102..7151    +  terminator     rrnB T1 terminator (fragment): transcription terminator T1 from the E. coli rrnB gene
   7236..7253    +  promoter       PLtetO-1 promoter (fragment): modified phage lambda PL promoter with tet operator sites (Lutz and Bujard, 1997)
   7302..7362    +  misc_RNA       St1 gRNA scaffold (fragment): guide RNA scaffold for the Streptococcus thermophilus CRISPR/Cas9 system (Esvelt et al., 2013)
   7594..8182    -  rep_origin     ori: high-copy-number ColE1/pMB1/pBR322/pUC origin of replication
   8230..8279    +  terminator     rrnB T1 terminator (fragment): transcription terminator T1 from the E. coli rrnB gene
   8359..8385    +  promoter       PLtetO-1 promoter (fragment): modified phage lambda PL promoter with tet operator sites (Lutz and Bujard, 1997)
   8395..8414    +  promoter       tight TRE promoter (fragment): Tet-responsive promoter PTight, consisting of seven tet operator sequences followed by the minimal CMV promoter
   8427..2072    +  CDS            cas9-1 (across the origin): CAS9A_STRTD - Also known as csn1. Experimental evidence at protein level: Swiss-Prot protein existence level 1. CRISPR (clustered regularly interspaced short palindromic repeat) is an adaptive immune system that provides protection against mobile genetic elements (viruses, transposable elements and conjugative plasmids). CRISPR clusters contain spacers, sequences complementary to antecedent mobile elements, and target invading nucleic acids. CRISPR clusters are transcribed and processed into CRISPR RNA (crRNA). In type II CRISPR systems correct processing of pre-crRNA requires a trans- encoded
