[The description below was written by a language model from this plasmid's Addgene catalogue record and pLannotate feature annotations shown in this document.]
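Description:
pJL31 is a kanamycin-resistant, L5-integrative CRISPR interference vector for Mycobacterium smegmatis, built on the pIRL117 backbone and carrying a constitutive green fluorescent marker. The sequenced plasmid is about 9.7 kb. It is propagated in E. coli through a high-copy ColE1/pUC-type origin and selected with the aph(3')-Ia kanamycin resistance gene. It has no annotated mycobacterial replication origin. Instead it encodes the mycobacteriophage L5 integrase, which mediates site-specific recombination into the host chromosome and so gives stable single-copy maintenance. The corresponding attachment site is not called out in the feature table.

The CRISPRi machinery consists of a Streptococcus thermophilus CRISPR1-type Cas9 open reading frame, which spans the sequence origin, and a matching St1 guide RNA scaffold. Each is preceded by tet operator-containing promoter fragments and bounded by rrnB terminators. A tetR repressor gene is also present, so expression of both the nuclease-derived protein and the guide should be inducible by tetracycline-class compounds. Since the plasmid is intended for interference, the Cas9 is presumably a catalytically inactive form, but the annotation does not report the inactivating mutations. The record names no targeting spacer, which suggests the guide cassette is an empty or cloning-ready version.

The insert that distinguishes pJL31 is mWasabi, a bright green derivative of mTFP1, placed on the opposite strand to tetR. According to the catalogue entry it is driven constitutively by the psmyc promoter, which is not itself annotated. This arrangement labels cells carrying the integrated system, allowing controlled gene repression to be combined with live single-cell fluorescence imaging in mycobacteria.
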