Addgene plasmid #227428: pJL31
Purpose: Kanamycin resistant L5-integrative vector for CRISPR interference in M.smegmatis with constitutive expression of mWasabi under the control of the psmyc promotor (psmyc::mWasabi)
Depositing lab: Pierre Santucci. Depositing organization: CNRS UMR 7255, Laboratoire d'Ingénierie des Systèmes Macromoléculaires. Publication: Fluorescence-based CRISPR interference system for controlled genetic repression and live single-cell imaging in mycobacteria. Laudouze J, Point V, Achache W, Crauste C, Canaan S, Santucci P. FEBS Lett. 2025 Feb;599(4):488-501. doi: 10.1002/1873-3468.15071. Epub 2024 Dec 1. PubMed 39618159.
Backbone
  Vector backbone: pIRL117
  Vector type: Bacterial Expression, CRISPR
Growth in bacteria
  Bacterial resistance: Kanamycin, 50 μg/mL
  Growth temperature: 37°C
  Growth strain: DH5alpha
  Copy number: Unknown
Gene/Insert
  Gene/Insert name: mWasabi
Terms and licenses: Academic/Nonprofit Terms; Industry Terms: Not Available to Industry
How to cite: pJL31 was a gift from Pierre Santucci (Addgene plasmid # 227428 ; http://n2t.net/addgene:227428 ; RRID:Addgene_227428)
